>Addgene plasmid #99328 | pCAG-OSF-BECN1 | depositor partial sequence | sequence record 181893 | Full-length Beclin 1 (KpnI/XhoI)
[1350 nt withheld, positions 1-1350]
TGA
