>Addgene plasmid #99328 | pCAG-OSF-BECN1 | addgene partial sequence | sequence record 191086 | Addgene Partial NGS Result
GGGCCGCCTCGGGCCGGGGAGGGCTCGGGGGAGGGGCGCGGCGGCCCCCGGAGCGCCGGCGGCTGTCGAG
GCGCGGCGAGCCGCAGCCATTGCCTTTTATGGTAATCGTGCGAGAGGGCGCAGGGACTTCCTTTGTCCCA
AATCTGTGCGGAGCCGAAATCTGGGAGGCGCCGCCGCACCCCCTCTAGCGGGCGCGGGGCGAAGCGGTGC
GGCGCCGGCAGGAAGGAAATGGGCGGGGAGGGCCTTCGTGCGTCGCCGCGCCGCCGTCCCCTTCTCCCTC
TCCAGCCTCGGGGCTGTCCGCGGGGGGACGGCTGCCTTCGGGGGGGACGGGGCAGGGCGGGGTTCGGCTT
CTGGCGTGTGACCGGCGGCTCTAGAGCCTCTGCTAACCATGTTCATGCCTTCTTCTTTTTCCTACAGCTC
CTGGGCAACGTGCTGGTTATTGTGCTGTCTCATCATTTTGGCAAAGAATTCCTCGATCGACGGTATCGAT
GCCACCATGGCTAGCTGGAGCCACCCGCAGTTCGAGAAAGGTGGAGGTGCCCGAGGTGGATCGGGAGGTG
GATCGTGGAGCCACCCGCAGTTCGAAAAAGGATTCGATTACAAGGATGACGATGACAAGGGTACC
[1350 nt withheld, positions 626-1975]
TGACTCGAGGAATTCACTCCTCAGGTGCAGGCTGCCTATCAGAAGGTGGTGGCTGGTGTGGCCAATGCCC
TGGCTCACAAATACCACTGAGATCTTTTTCCCTCTGCCAAAAATTATGGGGACATCATGAAGCCCCTTGA
GCATCTGACTTCTGGCTAATAAAGGAAATTTATTTTCATTGCAATAGTGTGTTGGAATTTTTTGTGTCTC
TCACTCGGAAGGACATATGGGAGGGCAAATCATTTAAAACATCAGAATGAGTATTTGGTTTAGAGTTTGG
CAACATATGCCCATATGCTGGCTGCCATGAACAAAGGTTGGCTATAAAGAGGTCATCAGTATATGAAACA
GCCCCCTGCTGTCCATTCCTTATTCCATAGAAAAGCCTTGACTTGAGGTTAGATTTTTTTTATATTTTGT
TTTGTGTTATTTTTTTCTTTAACATCCCTAAAATTTTCCTTACATGTTTTACTAGCCAGATTTTTCCTCC
TCTCCTGACTACTCCCAGTCATAGCTGTCCCTCTTCTCTTATGGAGATCCCTCGACCTGCAGCCCAAGCT
TGGCGTAATCATGGTCATAGCTGTTTCCTGTGTGAAATTGTTATCCGCTCACAATTCCACACAACATACG
AGCCGGAAGCATAAAGTGTAAAGCCTGGGGTGCCTAATGAGTGAGCTAACTCACATTAATTGCGTTGCGC
TCACTGCCCGCTTTCCAGTCGGGAAACCTGTCGTGCCAGCGGATCCGCATCTCAATTAGTCAGCAACCAT
AGTCCCGCCCCTAACTCCGCCCATCCCGCCCCTAACTCCGCCCAGTTCCGCCCATTCTCCGCCCCATGGC
TGACTAATTTTTTTTATTTATGCAGAGGCCGAGGCCGCCTCGGCCTCTGAGCTATTCCAGAAGTAGTGAG
GAGGCTTTTTTGGAGGCCTAGGCTTTTGCAAAAAGCTAACTTGTTTATTGCAGCTTATAATGGTTACAAA
TAAAGCAATAGCATCACAAATTTCACAAATAAAGCATTTTTTTCACTGCATTCTAGTTGTGGTTTGTCCA
AACTCATCAATGTATCTTATCATGTCTGGATCCGCTGCATTAATGAATCGGCCAACGCGCGGGGAGAGGC
GGTTTGCGTATTGGGCGCTCTTCCGCTTCCTCGCTCACTGACTCGCTGCGCTCGGTCGTTCGGCTGCGGC
GAGCGGTATCAGCTCACTCAAAGGCGGTAATACGGTTATCCACAGAATCAGGGGATAACGCAGGAAAGAA
CATGTGAGCAAAAGGCCAGCAAAAGGCCAGGAACCGTAAAAAGGCCGCGTTGCTGGCGTTTTTCCATAGG
CTCCGCCCCCCTGACGAGCATCACAAAAATCGACGCTCAAGTCAGAGGTGGCGAAACCCGACAGGACTAT
AAAGATACCAGGCGTTTCCCCCTGGAAGCTCCCTCGTGCGCTCTCCTGTTCCGACCCTGCCGCTTACCGG
ATACCTGTCCGCCTTTCTCCCTTCGGGAAGCGTGGCGCTTTCTCATAGCTCACGCTGTAGGTATCTCAGT
TCGGTGTAGGTCGTTCGCTCCAAGCTGGGCTGTGTGCACGAACCCCCCGTTCAGCCCGACCGCTGCGCCT
TATCCGGTAACTATCGTCTTGAGTCCAACCCGGTAAGACACGACTTATCGCCACTGGCAGCAGCCACTGG
TAACAGGATTAGCAGAGCGAGGTATGTAGGCGGTGCTACAGAGTTCTTGAAGTGGTGGCCTAACTACGGC
TACACTAGAAGAACAGTATTTGGTATCTGCGCTCTGCTGAAGCCAGTTACCTTCGGAAAAAGAGTTGGTA
GCTCTTGATCCGGCAAACAAACCACCGCTGGTAGCGGTGGTTTTTTTGTTTGCAAGCAGCAGATTACGCG
CAGAAAAAAAGGATCTCAAGAAGATCCTTTGATCTTTTCTACGGGGTCTGACGCTCAGTGGAACGAAAAC
TCACGTTAAGGGATTTTGGTCATGAGATTATCAAAAAGGATCTTCACCTAGATCCTTTTAAATTAAAAAT
GAAGTTTTAAATCAATCTAAAGTATATATGAGTAAACTTGGTCTGACAGTTACCAATGCTTAATCAGTGA
GGCACCTATCTCAGCGATCTGTCTATTTCGTTCATCCATAGTTGCCTGACTCCCCGTCGTGTAGATAACT
ACGATACGGGAGGGCTTACCATCTGGCCCCAGTGCTGCAATGATACCGCGAGACCCACGCTCACCGGCTC
CAGATTTATCAGCAATAAACCAGCCAGCCGGAAGGGCCGAGCGCAGAAGTGGTCCTGCAACTTTATCCGC
CTCCATCCAGTCTATTAATTGTTGCCGGGAAGCTAGAGTAAGTAGTTCGCCAGTTAATAGTTTGCGCAAC
GTTGTTGCCATTGCTACAGGCATCGTGGTGTCACGCTCGTCGTTTGGTATGGCTTCATTCAGCTCCGGTT
CCCAACGATCAAGGCGAGTTACATGATCCCCCATGTTGTGCAAAAAAGCGGTTAGCTCCTTCGGTCCTCC
GATCGTTGTCAGAAGTAAGTTGGCCGCAGTGTTATCACTCATGGTTATGGCAGCACTGCATAATTCTCTT
ACTGTCATGCCATCCGTAAGATGCTTTTCTGTGACTGGTGAGTACTCAACCAAGTCATTCTGAGAATAGT
GTATGCGGCGACCGAGTTGCTCTTGCCCGGCGTCAATACGGGATAATACCGCGCCACATAGCAGAACTTT
AAAAGTGCTCATCATTGGAAAACGTTCTTCGGGGCGAAAACTCTCAAGGATCTTACCGCTGTTGAGATCC
AGTTCGATGTAACCCACTCGTGCACCCAACTGATCTTCAGCATCTTTTACTTTCACCAGCGTTTCTGGGT
GAGCAAAAACAGGAAGGCAAAATGCCGCAAAAAAGGGAATAAGGGCGACACGGAAATGTTGAATACTCAT
ACTCTTCCTTTTTCAATATTATTGAAGCATTTATCAGGGTTATTGTCTCATGAGCGGATACATATTTGAA
TGTATTTAGAAAAATAAACAAATAGGGGTTCCGCGCACATTTCCCCGAAAAGTGCCACCTGGGTCGACAT
TGATTATTGACTAGTTATTAATAGTAATCAATTACGGGGTCATTAGTTCATAGCCCATATATGGAGTTCC
GCGTTACATAACTTACGGTAAATGGCCCGCCTGGCTGACCGCCCAACGACCCCCGCCCATTGACGTCAAT
AATGACGTATGTTCCCATAGTAACGCCAATAGGGACTTTCCATTGACGTCAATGGGTGGAGTATTTACGG
TAAACTGCCCACTTGGCAGTACATCAAGTGTATCATATGCCAAGTACGCCCCCTATTGACGTCAATGACG
GTAAATGGCCCGCCTGGCATTATGCCCAGTACATGACCTTATGGGACTTTCCTACTTGGCAGTACATCTA
CGTATTAGTCATCGCTATTACCATGGTCGAGGTGAGCCCCACGTTCTGCTTCACTCTCCCCATCTCCCCC
CCCTCCCCACCCCCAATTTTGTATTTATTTATTTTTTAATTATTTTGTGCAGCGATGGGGGCGGGGGGGG
GGGGG
