[The description below was written by a language model from this plasmid's Addgene catalogue record.]
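Description:
pCAG-OSF-BECN1 is a mammalian expression plasmid built on the pCAG backbone that carries a codon-optimized open reading frame for human Beclin 1 (BECN1, also known as ATG6 or VPS30). It is maintained in E. coli as a high-copy plasmid under ampicillin selection. The record gives no feature table, so the bacterial origin, polyadenylation signal and other backbone elements are not itemised. The promoter is recorded as CMV. The pCAG name usually denotes the composite CAG promoter, which combines the CMV early enhancer with the chicken β-actin promoter, so the entry may refer to that enhancer component, but this cannot be confirmed from the record.

The Beclin 1 coding sequence was inserted by restriction cloning between KpnI and XhoI sites, in frame with an N-terminal tag supplied by the backbone. This "OSF" tag consists of two tandem Strep tags followed by a FLAG epitope, and the fusion reads Strep-Strep-FLAG-Beclin 1 and ends at a stop codon. The twin Strep tag allows gentle affinity capture on Strep-Tactin-type resins, and the FLAG epitope provides a second handle for purification or immunodetection.

The stated purpose is to serve as one component for producing the recombinant PI3KC3-C1 complex in mammalian cells. This is the autophagy-specific class III phosphatidylinositol 3-kinase complex, of which Beclin 1 is a core subunit. The plasmid is presumably co-transfected with companion constructs encoding the other subunits, so that the tagged Beclin 1 can be used to pull down the assembled complex for structural and biochemical study. No mammalian selection marker is recorded.
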