Addgene plasmid #99328: pCAG-OSF-BECN1
Purpose: Component for mammalian expression of recombinant PI3KC3-C1 complex
Depositing lab: James Hurley. Depositing organization: University of California, Berkeley. Publication: Architecture and dynamics of the autophagic phosphatidylinositol 3-kinase complex. Baskaran S, Carlson LA, Stjepanovic G, Young LN, Kim DJ, Grob P, Stanley RE, Nogales E, Hurley JH. Elife. 2014 Dec 9;3. doi: 10.7554/eLife.05115. PubMed 25490155.
Backbone
  Vector backbone: pCAG
  Vector type: Mammalian Expression
Growth in bacteria
  Bacterial resistance: Ampicillin, 100 μg/mL
  Growth temperature: 37°C
  Growth strain: DH5alpha
  Copy number: High Copy
Gene/Insert
  Gene/Insert name: Beclin 1 (alt name: BECN1)
  Species: H. sapiens (human)
  GenBank ID: NP_003757.1
  Entrez Gene: BECN1 (a.k.a. ATG6, VPS30, beclin1)
  Promoter: CMV
  Tag / fusion protein: Strep-Strep-Flag (N terminal on backbone)
  Cloning method: Restriction Enzyme; 5′ cloning site KpnI (unknown if destroyed); 3′ cloning site XhoI (unknown if destroyed)
  Sequencing primers: 5′ pCAG_fwd: 5�- TTC CTCGATCGACGGTATCGA; 3′ pCAG_rev: 5�- gagccagggcattggccacac
Terms and licenses: Academic/Nonprofit Terms; Industry Terms: Not Available to Industry
Depositor comments: Strep-Strep-Flag-Beclin 1-stop, codon-optimized gene IMPORT NOTES: Special character found in field(3-prime Sequencing Primer) IMPORT NOTES: Special character found in field(5-prime Sequencing Primer)
How to cite: pCAG-OSF-BECN1 was a gift from James Hurley (Addgene plasmid # 99328 ; http://n2t.net/addgene:99328 ; RRID:Addgene_99328)
